>Addgene plasmid #51410 | EGFP-IC2-N237 | depositor partial sequence | sequence record 78363 | dynein intermediate chain IC2C AA 1-237
ATGTCGGACAAAAGTGATTTAAAAGCTGAGTTGGAACGTAAGAAGCAACGGTTGGCCCAAATCAGAGAAG
AAAAGAAGAGGAAAGAAGAGGAAAGGAAAAAAAAGGAAACTGATCAGAAGAAGGAAGCTGCTGTTTCTGT
ACAAGAAGAGTCTGATCTTGAAAAAAAAAGAAGAGAAGCTGAGGCATTGCTTCAAAGCATGGGACTAACT
ACGGACTCCCCTATTGTCCCTCCTCCTATGTCTCCATCCTCCAAGTCGGTGAGCACGCCAAGTGAAGCTG
GAAGCCAGGATTCTGGAGATGGCGCCGTGGGATCTAGACGAGGACCTATTAAACTTGGAATGGCCAAAAT
TACTCAAGTTGACTTTCCCCCTCGAGAAATCGTCACATACACAAAGGAAACTCAGACCCCGGTTACAGCT
CAACCCAAAGAAGATGAGGAGGAGGAAGATGATGTAGCAACTCCTAAACCTCCTGTTGAACCTGAAGAAG
AGAAAACTTTGAAAAAAGACGAAGAGAATGATAGCAAAGCTCCACCTCATGAACTAACTGAAGAAGAAAA
GCAACAGATTTTACACTCAGAAGAATTTTTAAGTTTCTTTGACCATTCTACGAGAATTGTAGAAAGAGCC
CTTTCTGAGCAGATTAACATCTTCTTTGACTACAGTGGGAGAGACTTGGAAGACAAAGAAGGGGAGATTC
AAGCAGGTGCTAAGCT
