>Addgene plasmid #51410 | EGFP-IC2-N237 | addgene partial sequence | sequence record 80250 | EGFP-C 5'-CATGGTCCTGCTGGAGTTCGTG-3'
GGCATGGACGAGCTGTACAAGTCCGGCCGGACTCAGATCTCAACCATGTCGGACAAAAGTGATTTAAAAG
CTGAGTTGGAACGTAAGAAGCAACGGTTGGCCCAAATCAGAGAAGAAAAGAAGAGGAAAGAAGAGGAAAG
GAAAAAAAAGGAAACTGATCAGAAGAAGGAAGCTGCTGTTTCTGTACAAGAAGAGTCTGATCTTGAAAAA
AAAAGAAGAGAAGCTGAGGCATTGCTTCAAAGCATGGGACTAACTACGGACTCCCCTATTGTCCCTCCTC
CTATGTCTCCATCCTCCAAGTCGGTGAGCACGCCAAGTGAAGCTGGAAGCCAGGATTCTGGAGATGGCGC
CGTGGGATCTAGACGAGGACCTATTAAACTTGGAATGGCCAAAATTACTCAAGTTGACTTTCCCCCTCGA
GAAATCGTCACATACACAAAGGAAACTCAGACCCCGGTTACAGCTCAACCCAAAGAAGATGAGGAGGAGG
AAGATGATGTAGCAACTCCTAAACCTCCTGTTGAACCTGAAGAAGAGAAAACTTTGAAAAAAGACGAAGA
GAATGATAGCAAAGCTCCACCTCATGAACTAACTGAAGAAGAAAAGCAACAGATTTTACACTCAGAAGAA
TTTTTAAGTTTCTTTGACCATTCTACGAGAATTGTAGAAAGAGCCCTTTCTGAGCAGATTAACATCTTCT
TTGACTACAGTGGGAGAGACTTGGAAGACAAAGAAGGGGAGATTCAAGCAGGTGCTAAGCTTCGAATTCT
GCAGTCGACGGTACCGCGGGCCCGGGATCCACCGGATCTAGATAACTGATCATAATCAGCCATACCACAT
TTGTAGAGGTTTTACTTGCTTTAAAAAACCTCCCACACCTCCCCCTGAACCTGAAACATAAAATGAATGC
AATTGTTGTTGTTAACTTGTTTATTGCAGCTTATAATGGTTACAATAAGCAATAGCATCACAAATTCACA
ATAAGCATTTTTTTCACTGCATTCTAGTTGTGGTTTGTCC
