>Addgene plasmid #51410 | EGFP-IC2-N237 | addgene partial sequence | sequence record 80252 | SV40pA-R 5'-GAAATTTGTGATGCTATTGC-3'
TAGCTGCAATAAACAAGTTAACAACAACAATTGCATTCATTTTATGTTTCAGGTTCAGGGGGAGGTGTGG
GAGGTTTTTTAAAGCAAGTAAAACCTCTACAAATGTGGTATGGCTGATTATGATCAGTTATCTAGATCCG
GTGGATCCCGGGCCCGCGGTACCGTCGACTGCAGAATTCGAAGCTTAGCACCTGCTTGAATCTCCCCTTC
TTTGTCTTCCAAGTCTCTCCCACTGTAGTCAAAGAAGATGTTAATCTGCTCAGAAAGGGCTCTTTCTACA
ATTCTCGTAGAATGGTCAAAGAAACTTAAAAATTCTTCTGAGTGTAAAATCTGTTGCTTTTCTTCTTCAG
TTAGTTCATGAGGTGGAGCTTTGCTATCATTCTCTTCGTCTTTTTTCAAAGTTTTCTCTTCTTCAGGTTC
AACAGGAGGTTTAGGAGTTGCTACATCATCTTCCTCCTCCTCATCTTCTTTGGGTTGAGCTGTAACCGGG
GTCTGAGTTTCCTTTGTGTATGTGACGATTTCTCGAGGGGGAAAGTCAACTTGAGTAATTTTGGCCATTC
CAAGTTTAATAGGTCCTCGTCTAGATCCCACGGCGCCATCTCCAGAATCCTGGCTTCCAGCTTCACTTGG
CGTGCTCACCGACTTGGAGGATGGAGACATAGGAGGAGGGACAATAGGGGAGTCCGTAGTTAGTCCCATG
CTTTGAAGCAATGCCTCAGCTTCTCTTCTTTTTTTTTCAAGATCAGACTCTTCTTGTACAGAAACAGCAG
CTTCCTTCTTCTGATCAGTTTCCTTTTTTTTCCTTTCCTCTTCTTTCCTCTTCTTTTCTTCTCTGATTTG
GGCCAACCGTTGCTTCTTACGTTCCAACTCAGCTTTTAAATCACTTTTGTCCGACATGGTTGAGATCTGA
GTCCGGCCGGGACTGGTACAGCTCGTCCATGCCGAGAGTGATCCCGGCGGCGGTCACGAACTCCAGCAGG
AACCATGTGATCGCGCTTCTCGTTG
