[The description below was written by a language model from this plasmid's Addgene catalogue record.]
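Description:
EGFP-IC2-N237 is a mammalian expression plasmid built on the Clontech pEGFP-C2 backbone, with a total size of about 5.4 kb. It is maintained at high copy number in E. coli under kanamycin selection. In mammalian cells the recorded selectable marker is neomycin resistance, so G418 can be used to select stable transfectants. No feature table accompanies this entry, so details such as the replication origins and polyadenylation signals are not individually documented here.

The payload is a 711 bp fragment of mouse Dync1i2, encoding amino acids 1–237 of the cytoplasmic dynein intermediate chain isoform IC2C. The fragment was inserted between the BglII and HindIII sites, both of which remain intact, downstream of the backbone's EGFP coding sequence. Transcription from the CMV promoter therefore gives strong constitutive expression of a fusion protein in which EGFP sits at the N-terminus of the truncated intermediate chain.

The stated purpose is expression of this GFP-tagged N-terminal fragment in mammalian cells, and the associated work concerns analysis of the dynein–dynactin interaction in vitro and in vivo. The EGFP tag lets expressing cells be identified and the fragment's distribution be followed by fluorescence microscopy. Because the construct carries only the N-terminal part of the intermediate chain rather than the full-length protein, it suits experiments asking what this region alone does in cells. The record does not describe specific phenotypes or outcomes of its expression.
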