Addgene plasmid #51410: EGFP-IC2-N237
Purpose: expression of GFP-tagged N-terminal AA 1-237 of dynein intermediate chain IC2C in mammalian cells
Depositing lab: Trina Schroer. Publication: Analysis of the dynein-dynactin interaction in vitro and in vivo. King SJ, Brown CL, Maier KC, Quintyne NJ, Schroer TA. Mol Biol Cell. 2003 Dec;14(12):5089-97. Epub 2003 Oct 17. 10.1091/mbc.e03-01-0025 PubMed 14565986.
Backbone
  Vector backbone: pEGFP-C2
  Backbone manufacturer: Clontech
  Backbone size w/o insert (bp): 4731
  Total vector size (bp): 5400
  Vector type: Mammalian Expression
  Selectable markers: Neomycin (select with G418)
Growth in bacteria
  Bacterial resistance: Kanamycin, 50 μg/mL
  Growth temperature: 37°C
  Growth strain: XL10 Gold
  Copy number: High Copy
Gene/Insert
  Gene/Insert name: dynein intermediate chain IC2C (alt name: Dync1i2)
  Species: M. musculus (mouse)
  Insert size (bp): 711
  Mutation: AA 1-237
  Entrez Gene: Dync1i2 (a.k.a. 3110079H08Rik, AW554389, Dnci, Dncic2)
  Promoter: CMV
  Tag / fusion protein: EGFP (N terminal on backbone)
  Cloning method: Restriction Enzyme; 5′ cloning site BglII (not destroyed); 3′ cloning site HindIII (not destroyed)
  Sequencing primers: 5′ ACCACCT GACAGATCTCAACCATGTC; 3′ GATTTAATGAAAGCTTAGCACCTG
Terms and licenses: Academic/Nonprofit Terms; Industry Terms: Not Available to Industry
How to cite: EGFP-IC2-N237 was a gift from Trina Schroer (Addgene plasmid # 51410 ; http://n2t.net/addgene:51410 ; RRID:Addgene_51410)
